Addgene plasmid #163869: pCG-TPMV Hd32-IL-13
Purpose: Expresses TPMV H glycoprotein bearing IL-13 in mammalian cells
Depositing lab: Jakob Reiser. Publication: In vivo targeting of lentiviral vectors pseudotyped with the Tupaia paramyxovirus H glycoprotein bearing a cell-specific ligand. Argaw T, Marino MP, Timmons A, Eldridge L, Takeda K, Li P, Kwilas A, Ou W, Reiser J. Mol Ther Methods Clin Dev. 2021 Apr 24;21:670-680. doi: 10.1016/j.omtm.2021.04.012. eCollection 2021 Jun 11. PubMed 34141822.
Backbone
  Vector backbone: pCG
  Vector type: Mammalian Expression
Growth in bacteria
  Bacterial resistance: Ampicillin, 100 μg/mL
  Growth temperature: 37°C
  Growth strain: DH5alpha
  Copy number: High Copy
Gene/Insert
  Gene/Insert name: TPMV H glycoprotein/IL-13 (alt name: TPMV hemagglutinin and IL-13)
  Species: H. sapiens (human), Synthetic
  Mutation: Amino acids 2 to 33 at N terminus deleted
  Tag / fusion protein: Human IL-13 (C terminal on insert)
Terms and licenses: Academic/Nonprofit Terms; Industry Terms: Not Available to Industry
How to cite: pCG-TPMV Hd32-IL-13 was a gift from Jakob Reiser (Addgene plasmid # 163869 ; http://n2t.net/addgene:163869 ; RRID:Addgene_163869)
