[The description below was written by a language model from this plasmid's Addgene catalogue record and pLannotate feature annotations shown in this document.]
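Description:
pCG-TPMV Hd32-IL-13 is a 6.8 kb mammalian expression plasmid built on the pCG backbone that produces a retargeted envelope glycoprotein: the hemagglutinin (H) attachment protein of Tupaia paramyxovirus (TPMV) carrying human interleukin-13 as a C-terminal fusion. The H protein is truncated at its N terminus, with amino acids 2 to 33 removed. H is a type II membrane protein, so this deletion shortens the cytoplasmic tail, while the C-terminal IL-13 sits on the exposed ectodomain, where it can serve as a cell-specific ligand. The automated feature table annotates only the IL-13 portion of the open reading frame. The unannotated stretch upstream of it, following the T7 promoter, presumably holds the TPMV H coding sequence, which the annotation tool did not recognise.

Expression is driven by the human CMV immediate early enhancer and promoter, which span the origin of the circular map. They are followed by a rabbit β-globin intron that promotes efficient processing of the transcript, and the unit ends in a rabbit β-globin polyadenylation signal. A short T7 promoter lies just upstream of the insert. An SV40 early promoter segment is also present in the backbone, along with small remnants of lacI, rop, bom and the tetracycline resistance gene, which appear to be non-functional cloning leftovers. In bacteria the plasmid replicates from a high-copy ColE1/pUC-type origin and is selected with ampicillin via β-lactamase. No mammalian selection marker is annotated, which suits transient transfection.

According to the associated publication title, the construct is used to pseudotype lentiviral vectors with ligand-bearing TPMV H glycoprotein for in vivo targeting of specific cells.
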