Features (pLannotate 1.2.2; 16 found; start..end, strand, type, name):
      1..204     +  promoter       CMV promoter: human cytomegalovirus (CMV) immediate early promoter
    325..898     +  intron         β-globin intron: intron from rabbit β-globin gene
    953..971     +  promoter       T7 promoter: promoter for bacteriophage T7 RNA polymerase
   2929..3270    +  CDS            IL13 (fragment): IL13_HUMAN - Also known as NC30. Experimental evidence at protein level: Swiss-Prot protein existence level 1. Cytokine (PubMed:8096327, PubMed:8097324). Inhibits inflammatory cytokine production (PubMed:8096327). Synergizes with IL2 in regulating interferon-gamma synthesis (PubMed:8096327). May be critical in regulating inflammatory and immune responses (PubMed:8096327, PubMed:8097324). Positively regulates IL31RA expression in macrophages (By similarity). From Homo sapiens (Human).
   3484..3502    +  misc_feature   MCS (fragment): pUC18/19 multiple cloning site
   3570..3625    +  polyA_signal   β-globin poly(A) signal: rabbit β-globin polyadenylation signal (Gil and Proudfoot, 1987)
   3965..4154    -  promoter       SV40 promoter: SV40 early promoter
   4154..4208    -  CDS            lacI (fragment): lac repressor; lacI; The lac repressor binds to the lac operator to inhibit transcription in E. coli. This inhibition can be relieved by adding lactose or isopropyl-β-D-thiogalactopyranoside (IPTG).
   4391..4979    -  rep_origin     ori: high-copy-number ColE1/pMB1/pBR322/pUC origin of replication
   5150..6010    -  CDS            AmpR: β-lactamase; bla; confers resistance to ampicillin, carbenicillin, and related antibiotics
   6011..6115    -  promoter       AmpR promoter: bla
   6210..6245    +  CDS            rop (fragment): Rop protein, which maintains plasmids at low copy number; rop
   6347..6395    +  misc_feature   bom (fragment): basis of mobility region from pBR322
   6396..6483    -  CDS            TcR (fragment): tetracycline efflux protein; tet; confers resistance to tetracycline
   6499..6517    +  promoter       T7 promoter: promoter for bacteriophage T7 RNA polymerase
   6541..6844    +  enhancer       CMV enhancer: human cytomegalovirus immediate early enhancer
>Addgene plasmid #163869 | pCG-TPMV Hd32-IL-13 | addgene full sequence | sequence record 325508 | Addgene NGS Result
GTGATGCGGTTTTGGCAGTACATCAATGGGCGTGGATAGCGGTTTGACTCACGGGGATTTCCAAGTCTCC
ACCCCATTGACGTCAATGGGAGTTTGTTTTGGCACCAAAATCAACGGGACTTTCCAAAATGTCGTAACAA
CTCCGCCCCATTGACGCAAATGGGCGGTAGGCGTGTACGGTGGGAGGTCTATATAAGCAGAGCTCGTTTA
GTGAACCGTCAGATCGCCTGGAGACGCCATCCACGCTGTTTTGACCTCCATAGAAGACACCGGGACCGAT
CCAGCCTCCGGGGGATCGATCCCCCCGATCCTGAGAACTTCAGGGTGAGTTTGGGGACCCTTGATTGTTC
TTTCTTTTTCGCTATTGTAAAATTCATGTTATATGGAGGGGGCAAAGTTTTCAGGGTGTTGTTTAGAATG
GGAAGATGTCCCTTGTATCACCATGGACCCTCATGATAATTTTGTTTCTTTCACTTTCTACTCTGTTGAC
AACCATTGTCTCCTCTTATTTTCTTTTCATTTTCTGTAACTTTTTCGTTAAACTTTAGCTTGCATTTGTA
ACGAATTTTTAAATTCACTTTTGTTTATTTGTCAGATTGTAAGTACTTTCTCTAATCACTTTTTTTTTCA
AGGCAATCAGGGTATATTATATTGTACTTCAGCACAGTTTTAGAGAACAATTGTTATAATTAAATGATAA
GGTAGAATATTTCTGCATATAAATTCTGGCTGGCGTGGAAATATTCTTATTGGTAGAAACAACTACATCC
TGGTCATCATCCTGCCTTTCTCTTTATGGTTACAATGATATACACTGTTTGAGATGAGGATAAAATACTC
TGAGTCCAAACCGGGCCCCTCTGCTAACCATGTTCATGCCTTCTTCTTTTTCCTACAGCTCCTGGGCAAC
GTGCTGGTTATTGTGCTGTCTCATCATTTTGGCAAAGAATTGTAATACGACTCACTATAGGGCGAATTCG
GATCCCTGCCGCCACCATGGGACCTCCCTCAACTCTGCAGCACTACTCAAATCCCCCTCCATATAGCGAG
GAAGACCAGGGAATCGATGGACCACAGCGGAGCCAGCCACTGTCTACCCCTCACCAGTACGATCGCTACT
ATGGCGTGAACATTCAGCACACACGAGTCTATAATCATCTGGGGACTATCTACTCCGGACTGAAGCTGGC
TTTCCAGATTCTGGGCTGGGTGTCCGTCATCATTACAATGATCATTACTGTGACCACACTGAAGAAAATG
AGTGATGGGAACAGCCAGGACTCCGCAATGCTGAAGTCACTGGACGAGAATTTCGATGCTATCCAGGAAG
TGGCAAACCTGCTGGACAATGAGGTGCGCCCTAAACTGGGCGTCACTATGACCCAGACTACCTTTCAGCT
GCCAAAGGAGCTGTCCGAGATCAAGAGATACCTGCTGCGACTGGAGCGAAACTGCCCCGTGTGCGGAACA
GAAGCAACTCCACAGGGATCTAAGGGCAATGCCAGTGGAGATACCGCTTTCTGCCCCCCTTGTCTGACAC
GCCAGTGCTCTGAGGACAGTACTCATGATCAGGGACCCGGCGTGGAAGGAACCTCTCGAAACCACAAGGG
CAAAATCAATTTTCCTCATATTCTGCAGTCCGACGATTGTGGGCGGTCTGACAACCTGATCGTGTATAGT
ATTAATCTGGTCCCTGGACTGAGTTTCATCCAGCTGCCATCAGGCACAAAGCACTGCATCATTGATGTGA
GTTATACCTTTTCAGACACACTGGCAGGCTACCTGATTGTGGGCGGGGTCGATGGATGTCAGCTGCATAA
CAAAGCCATCATCTACCTGTCCCTGGGCTACTATAAGACCAAAATGATCTATCCACCCGACTACATCGCA
ATTGCCACATACACTTATGATCTGGTGCCTAACCTGAGAGACTGCAGCATCGCCGTCAATCAGACATCCC
TGGCCGCTATTTGTACTTCTAAGAAAACCAAGGAGAACCAGGATTTCTCCACTTCTGGAGTGCACCCATT
CTATATCTTTACCCTGAATACAGATGGCATCTTTACCGTGACAGTCATTGAACAGTCTCAGCTGAAGCTG
GACTACCAGTATGCAGCCCTGTACCCAGCTACCGGACCAGGAATCTTCATTGGCGACCATCTGGTGTTTC
TGATGTGGGGAGGCCTGATGACCAAAGCTGAGGGCGATGCATATTGCCAGGCAAGCGGATGTAACGACGC
ACACCGAACATCATGCAATATCGCACAGATGCCAAGCGCCTACGGGCATCGGCAGCTGGTGAACGGACTG
CTGATGCTGCCCATCAAGGAGCTGGGAAGCCACCTGATTCAGCCCTCACTGGAAACAATCAGCCCTAAGA
TCAACTGGGCCGGGGGACATGGCAGGCTGTACTATAACTGGGAGATCAATACAACTTACATCTATATCGA
AGGAAAGACCTGGAGGTCCCGCCCCAACCTGGGCATCATTAGTTGGTCAAAACCTCTGAGTATCCGGTGG
ATTGACCACTCAGTGGCTCGGAGACCTGGCGCAAGACCATGTGACTCTGCCAATGATTGCCCTGAGGACT
GTCTGGTGGGCGGGTACTATGATATGTTCCCAATGAGCTCCGACTACAAGACTGCAATCACCATCATTCC
CACTCACCATCAGTGGCCTTCTAGTCCAGCCCTGAAACTGTTTAACACCAATAGAGAAGTGAGGGTGGTC
ATGATCCTGAGGCCTCCAAACAATGTCAAGAAAACCACAATTTCCTGCATCCGCATTATGCAGACAAACT
GGTGTCTGGGCTTCATCATCTTCAAGGAGGGCAACAATGCTTGGGGGCAGATCTACTCCTATATCTACCA
GGTGGAATCCACTTGCCCAAATACTAAAACGGCCGGAAGAGCTGCACAGCCAGCTATGTCTCCAGGACCA
GTGCCACCTAGTACCGCCCTGAGGGAGCTGATCGAGGAACTGGTCAACATTACACAGAATCAGAAGGCTC
CCCTGTGCAACGGCAGCATGGTGTGGTCCATCAATCTGACTGCAGGGATGTACTGCGCCGCTCTGGAGAG
CCTGATCAACGTCTCAGGCTGTAGCGCCATTGAAAAGACCCAGAGAATGCTGTCCGGCTTCTGTCCTCAC
AAAGTGTCTGCCGGGCAGTTTTCAAGCCTGCATGTCAGGGATACCAAGATCGAGGTGGCTCAGTTCGTCA
AAGACCTGCTGCTGCACCTGAAGAAACTGTTTCGGGAGGGACAGTTCAACGCGGCCGCACGGGGTACCGG
GAGCCATCACCATCATCATCACTGACGACTAGTGTGAAATAGACATCAGAATTAAGAAAAACGTAGGGTC
CAAGTGGTTCCCCGTTATGGACTCGCTATCTGTCAACCAGATCTTATACCCTGAAGTTCACCTAGATAGC
CCGATAGTTACCAATAAGATAGTAGCCATCCTGGAGTATGCTCGACTGTTTAAACCTGCAGGCATGCAAG
CTGATCTTTTTCCCTCTGCCAAAAATTATGGGGACATCATGAAGCCCCTTGAGCATCTGACTTCTGGCTA
ATAAAGGAAATTTATTTTCATTGCAATAGTGTGTTGGAATTTTTTGTGTCTCTCACTCGGAAGGACATAT
GGGAGGGCAAATCATTTAAAACATCAGAATGAGTATTTGGTTTAGAGTTTGGCAACATATGCCCATATGC
TGGCTGCCATGAACAAAGGTTGGCTATAAAGAGGTCATCAGTATATGAAACAGCCCCCTGCTGTCCATTC
CTTATTCCATAGAAAAGCCTTGACTTGAGGTTAGATTTTTTTTATATTTTGTTTTGTGTTATTTTTTTCT
TTAACATCCCTAAAATTTTCCTTACATGTTTTACTAGCCAGATTTTTCCTCCTCTCCTGACTACTCCCAG
TCATAGCTGTCCCTCTTCTCTTATGGAGATCCCTCGAGGAGCTTTTTGCAAAAGCCTAGGCCTCCAAAAA
AGCCTCTTCACTACTTCTGGAATAGCTCAGAGGCCGAGGCGGCCTCGGCCTCTGCATAAATAAAAAAAAT
TAGTCAGCCATGGGGCGGAGAATGGGCGGAACTGGGCGGAGTTAGGGGCGGGATGGGCGGAGTTAGGGGC
GGGACTATGGTTGCTGACTAATTGCTGCATTAATGAATCGGCCAACGCGCGGGGAGAGGCGGTTTGCGTA
TTGGGCGCTCTTCCGCTTCCTCGCTCACTGACTCGCTGCGCTCGGTCGTTCGGCTGCGGCGAGCGGTATC
AGCTCACTCAAAGGCGGTAATACGGTTATCCACAGAATCAGGGGATAACGCAGGAAAGAACATGTGAGCA
AAAGGCCAGCAAAAGGCCAGGAACCGTAAAAAGGCCGCGTTGCTGGCGTTTTTCCATAGGCTCCGCCCCC
CTGACGAGCATCACAAAAATCGACGCTCAAGTCAGAGGTGGCGAAACCCGACAGGACTATAAAGATACCA
GGCGTTTCCCCCTGGAAGCTCCCTCGTGCGCTCTCCTGTTCCGACCCTGCCGCTTACCGGATACCTGTCC
GCCTTTCTCCCTTCGGGAAGCGTGGCGCTTTCTCATAGCTCACGCTGTAGGTATCTCAGTTCGGTGTAGG
TCGTTCGCTCCAAGCTGGGCTGTGTGCACGAACCCCCCGTTCAGCCCGACCGCTGCGCCTTATCCGGTAA
CTATCGTCTTGAGTCCAACCCGGTAAGACACGACTTATCGCCACTGGCAGCAGCCACTGGTAACAGGATT
AGCAGAGCGAGGTATGTAGGCGGTGCTACAGAGTTCTTGAAGTGGTGGCCTAACTACGGCTACACTAGAA
GAACAGTATTTGGTATCTGCGCTCTGCTGAAGCCAGTTACCTTCGGAAAAAGAGTTGGTAGCTCTTGATC
CGGCAAACAAACCACCGCTGGTAGCGGTGGTTTTTTTGTTTGCAAGCAGCAGATTACGCGCAGAAAAAAA
GGATCTCAAGAAGATCCTTTGATCTTTTCTACGGGGTCTGACGCTCAGTGGAACGAAAACTCACGTTAAG
GGATTTTGGTCATGAGATTATCAAAAAGGATCTTCACCTAGATCCTTTTAAATTAAAAATGAAGTTTTAA
ATCAATCTAAAGTATATATGAGTAAACTTGGTCTGACAGTTACCAATGCTTAATCAGTGAGGCACCTATC
TCAGCGATCTGTCTATTTCGTTCATCCATAGTTGCCTGACTCCCCGTCGTGTAGATAACTACGATACGGG
AGGGCTTACCATCTGGCCCCAGTGCTGCAATGATACCGCGAGACCCACGCTCACCGGCTCCAGATTTATC
AGCAATAAACCAGCCAGCCGGAAGGGCCGAGCGCAGAAGTGGTCCTGCAACTTTATCCGCCTCCATCCAG
TCTATTAATTGTTGCCGGGAAGCTAGAGTAAGTAGTTCGCCAGTTAATAGTTTGCGCAACGTTGTTGCCA
TTGCTACAGGCATCGTGGTGTCACGCTCGTCGTTTGGTATGGCTTCATTCAGCTCCGGTTCCCAACGATC
AAGGCGAGTTACATGATCCCCCATGTTGTGCAAAAAAGCGGTTAGCTCCTTCGGTCCTCCGATCGTTGTC
AGAAGTAAGTTGGCCGCAGTGTTATCACTCATGGTTATGGCAGCACTGCATAATTCTCTTACTGTCATGC
CATCCGTAAGATGCTTTTCTGTGACTGGTGAGTACTCAACCAAGTCATTCTGAGAATAGTGTATGCGGCG
ACCGAGTTGCTCTTGCCCGGCGTCAATACGGGATAATACCGCGCCACATAGCAGAACTTTAAAAGTGCTC
ATCATTGGAAAACGTTCTTCGGGGCGAAAACTCTCAAGGATCTTACCGCTGTTGAGATCCAGTTCGATGT
AACCCACTCGTGCACCCAACTGATCTTCAGCATCTTTTACTTTCACCAGCGTTTCTGGGTGAGCAAAAAC
AGGAAGGCAAAATGCCGCAAAAAAGGGAATAAGGGCGACACGGAAATGTTGAATACTCATACTCTTCCTT
TTTCAATATTATTGAAGCATTTATCAGGGTTATTGTCTCATGAGCGGATACATATTTGAATGTATTTAGA
AAAATAAACAAATAGGGGTTCCGCGCACATTTCCCCGAAAAGTGCCACCTGACGTCTAAGAAACCATTAT
TATCATGACATTAACCTATAAAAATAGGCGTATCACGAGGCCCTTTCGTCTCGCGCGTTTCGGTGATGAC
GGTGAAAACCTCTGACACATGCAGCTCCCGGAGACGGTCACAGCTTGTCTGTAAGCGGATGCCGGGAGCA
GACAAGCCCGTCAGGGCGCGTCAGCGGGTGTTGGCGGGTGTCGGGGCTGGCTTAACTATGCGGCATCAGA
GCAGATTGTACTGAGAGTGCACCATTCGACGCTCTCCCTTATGCGACTCCTGCATTAGGAAGCAGCCCAG
TAGTAGGTTGAGGCCGTTGAGCACCGCCGCCGCAAGGAATGGTCTGGCTTATCGAAATTAATACGACTCA
CTATAGGGAGACCGGAATTCGAGCTCGCCCCGTTACATAACTTACGGTAAATGGCCCGCCTGGCTGACCG
CCCAACGACCCCCGCCCATTGACGTCAATAATGACGTATGTTCCCATAGTAACGCCAATAGGGACTTTCC
ATTGACGTCAATGGGTGGAGTATTTACGGTAAACTGCCCACTTGGCAGTACATCAAGTGTATCATATGCC
AAGTACGCCCCCTATTGACGTCAATGACGGTAAATGGCCCGCCTGGCATTATGCCCAGTACATGACCTTA
TGGGACTTTCCTACTTGGCAGTACATCTACGTATTAGTCATCGCTATTACCATG
